>Addgene plasmid #39617 | KHBD00516 | depositor partial sequence | sequence record 50057 | KHBD00516 sequence 936 bps
ATGTCGTCCAGTGAGATCTATCGCTACTACTACAAGACCTCCGAGGACTTGCAGGGCTTCAAGACAGCCG
CCGCCGAGCCGTACTTCAATCCCATGGCAGCCTACAATCCCGGCGTGACCCACTACCAGTTCAATGGCAA
CACCCTGGCCAGCAGCAGCAACTACTTGTCGGCTAATGGCTTCATCAGCTTCGAGCAGGCCAGTTCCGAT
GGCTGGATCTCCTCCTCGCCGGCTAGCCACCGATCTGAGAGTCCCGAGTATGTGGATCTCAATACCATGT
ACAATGGAGGCTGCAACAACATGGCCCAGAACCAACAATACGGAATGATTATGGAGCAGTCTGTTGTTTC
CACAGCGCCTGCAATTCCAGTGGCCTCTCCTCCGGCAGTGGAGGTCATGGGCTCCTCCAACGTGGGCACT
TGCAAAACGATTCCAGCCTCAGCAGCTCCGAAACCGAAGCGTAGCTATACCAAGAAGAACCAGCCAAGCA
CCACCGCCACCTCCACACCGACTGCAGCTGCGGAGTCATCTGCCTCAGTGAATCTCTACACGGAGGAGTT
CCAGAACTTTGACTTTGACAACTCCGCCTTGTTCGATGACAGCGTCGAGGATGACGAGGACCTCATGCTC
TTCAGTGGCGGTGAGGACTTCGATGGCAATGATGGATCCTTTGACTTGGCCGATGGTGAGAACCAAGATG
CCGCTGCCGGAGGCTCTGGAAAGAAGAGGCGTGGCAAGCAGATCACACCCGTCGTGAAGAGGAAGCGTCG
CCTGGCCGCCAATGCACGTGAGCGTCGTCGGATGCAGAACCTCAACCAGGCCTTCGATCGTCTCCGCCAG
TACCTTCCCTGTCTGGGAAACGATCGCCAGCTGTCCAAACACGAGACCCTCCAAATGGCCCAGACCTACA
TATCCGCTCTCGGGGATCTGCTGCGC
