>Addgene plasmid #39617 | KHBD00516 | addgene partial sequence | sequence record 51652 | M13Rev
AATAATGATTTTATTTTGACTGATAGTGACCTGTTCGTTGCAACAAATTGATAAGCAATGCTTTCTTATA
ATGCCAACTTTGTACAAGAAAGTTGGCAAGCGCAGCAGATCCCCGAGAGCGGATATGTAGGTCTGGGCCA
TTTGGAGGGTCTCGTGTTTGGACAGCTGGCGATCGTTTCCCAGACAGGGAAGGTACTGGCGGAGACGATC
GAAGGCCTGGTTGAGGTTCTGCATCCGACGACGCTCACGTGCATTGGCGGCCAGGCGACGCTTCCTCTTC
ACGACGGGTGTGATCTGCTTGCCACGCCTCTTCTTTCCAGAGCCTCCGGCAGCGGCATCTTGGTTCTCAC
CATCGGCCAAGTCAAAGGATCCATCATTGCCATCGAAGTCCTCACCGCCACTGAAGAGCATGAGGTCCTC
GTCATCCTCGACGCTGTCATCGAACAAGGCGGAGTTGTCAAAGTCAAAGTTCTGGAACTCCTCCGTGTAG
AGATTCACTGAGGCAGATGACTCCGCAGCTGCAGTCGGTGTGGAGGTGGCGGTGGTGCTTGGCTGGTTCT
TCTTGGTATAGCTACGCTTCGGTTTCGGAGCTGCTGAGGCTGGAATCGTTTTGCAAGTGCCCACGTTGGA
GGAGCCCATGACCTCCACTGCCGGAGGAGAGGCCACTGGAATTGCAGGCGCTGTGGAAACAACAGACTGC
TCCATAATCATTCCGTATTGTTGGTTCTGGGCCATGTTGTTGCAGCCTCCATTGTACATGGTATTGAGAT
CCACATACTCGG
