[The description below was written by a language model from this plasmid's Addgene catalogue record.]
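Description:
KHBD00516 is a Gateway entry clone built on the pDONR221 backbone (Invitrogen), carrying the open reading frame of the Drosophila melanogaster gene atonal (ato, CG7508). It is a high-copy bacterial plasmid maintained in standard E. coli cloning strains under kanamycin selection. The backbone without insert is recorded as 2536 bp and the insert as 936 bp. No feature table accompanies the record, so the exact positions of the recombination sites and other backbone elements are not documented here. As a product of Gateway cloning into a pDONR vector, the ORF would be expected to sit between attL sites, with M13 forward and reverse primer sites flanking the insert for sequence verification.

The plasmid has no promoter driving the insert, consistent with its role as a shuttle rather than an expression construct: the coding sequence is meant to be transferred by LR recombination into destination vectors that supply the promoter, tags and host-specific elements. The depositor notes that ORFs in this collection were cloned open-ended, without a stop codon, which permits in-frame C-terminal fusions once the insert is moved into a suitable destination vector. Atonal is a basic helix-loop-helix transcription factor (also listed as bHLHa10). The clone belongs to a collection associated with work on automated protein–DNA interaction screening of Drosophila regulatory elements, so its typical use is as a source ORF for generating transcription factor fusion constructs for such screens or for other expression studies.
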