Addgene plasmid #39617: KHBD00516
Depositing lab: Bart Deplancke. Depositing organization: Swiss Federal Institute of Technology (EPFL). Publication: Automated protein-DNA interaction screening of Drosophila regulatory elements. Korneel Hens, Jean-Daniel Feuz, Alina Isakova, Antonina Lagovitina, Andreas Massouras, Julien Bryois, Patrick Callaerts, Susan E. Celniker, Bart Deplancke. Nat Methods. 2011 Oct 30;8(12):1065-70. 10.1038/nmeth.1763 PubMed 22037703.
Backbone
  Vector backbone: pDONR221
  Backbone manufacturer: Invitrogen
  Backbone size w/o insert (bp): 2536
  Vector type: Gateway DONR vector
Growth in bacteria
  Bacterial resistance: Kanamycin, 50 μg/mL
  Growth temperature: 37°C
  Growth strain: DH5alpha
  Copy number: High Copy
Gene/Insert
  Gene/Insert name: CG7508 (alt names: FBgn0010433; ato; atonal)
  Species: D. melanogaster (fly)
  Insert size (bp): 936
  Entrez Gene: ato (a.k.a. Dmel_CG7508, ATO, At, Ato, CG7508, Dmel\CG7508, ato1, ato[Dm], bHLHa10)
  Promoter: none
  Cloning method: Gateway Cloning
  Sequencing primers: 5′ M13-F20; 3′ M13R
Terms and licenses: Academic/Nonprofit Terms; Industry Terms: Not Available to Industry
Depositor comments: Please note that the ORFs in this collection were cloned open-ended (without a stop codon).
How to cite: KHBD00516 was a gift from Bart Deplancke (Addgene plasmid # 39617 ; http://n2t.net/addgene:39617 ; RRID:Addgene_39617)
